Addgene plasmid #129653: pT2ADWpuro_2paRAF
Purpose: For generating cell line expressing the 2P-activatable RAF system with P2A and full-length RAF1
Depositing lab: Michiyuki Matsuda. Publication: FRET-assisted photoactivation of flavoproteins for in vivo two-photon optogenetics. Kinjo T, Terai K, Horita S, Nomura N, Sumiyama K, Togashi K, Iwata S, Matsuda M. Nat Methods. 2019 Sep 9. pii: 10.1038/s41592-019-0541-5. doi: 10.1038/s41592-019-0541-5. PubMed 31501546.
Backbone
  Vector backbone: pT2ADWpuro
  Backbone size w/o insert (bp): 8500
  Modifications to backbone: pT2ADW was constructed as follows: The D4Z4 insulator was inserted before the CAG promoter of pT2AL200R175 carrying Tol2 recombination sites. Then, the WPRE sequence of pCSII-EF was inserted before the poly A sequence.
  Vector type: Mammalian Expression
  Selectable markers: Puromycin
Growth in bacteria
  Bacterial resistance: Ampicillin, 100 μg/mL
  Growth temperature: 37°C
  Growth strain: DH5alpha
  Copy number: Unknown
Gene/Insert
  Gene/Insert name: 2paCRY2-Raf1-2A-CIBN-mScarlet-KRasCAAX
  Species: H. sapiens (human)
  Insert size (bp): 5500
  Promoter: CAG
  Cloning method: Ligation Independent Cloning
  Sequencing primers: 5′ pCAGGS-5
Terms and licenses: Academic/Nonprofit Terms; Industry Terms: Not Available to Industry
How to cite: pT2ADWpuro_2paRAF was a gift from Michiyuki Matsuda (Addgene plasmid # 129653 ; http://n2t.net/addgene:129653 ; RRID:Addgene_129653)
