[The description below was written by a language model from this plasmid's Addgene catalogue record and pLannotate feature annotations shown in this document.]
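Description:
pT2ADWpuro_2paRAF is a roughly 14 kb mammalian expression plasmid built on the pT2ADWpuro backbone, a Tol2 transposon vector derived from pT2AL200R175. According to the record, this backbone carries Tol2 recombination sites, a D4Z4 insulator placed upstream of the CAG promoter, and a WPRE inserted ahead of the polyadenylation signal. The Tol2 arms are not called out in the automated feature tables. The D4Z4 insulator appears there as a DUX4 fragment, since the D4Z4 repeat contains that reading frame. In bacteria the plasmid is maintained through a high-copy ColE1/pUC origin with ampicillin resistance. An f1 origin and pBluescript-type lac, T3 and T7 remnants are also present. The two sequence records, one from the depositor and one from repository sequencing, are rotated relative to each other but show the same feature set.

The payload is a single CAG-driven transcript (CMV enhancer, chicken β-actin promoter, chimeric intron) encoding 2paCRY2-Raf1-2A-CIBN-mScarlet-KRasCAAX. The first protein combines a TagBFP-annotated fluorescent protein with an unannotated stretch that presumably corresponds to CRY2, followed by full-length human RAF1. A P2A peptide separates it from CIBN fused to mScarlet-I and a K-Ras C-terminal CAAX fragment, which anchors CIBN at the plasma membrane. Light-activated CRY2 binds CIBN, which recruits RAF1 to the membrane and triggers the MAPK/ERK cascade. The associated publication title indicates that a fluorescent protein acts as a FRET donor so that the flavoprotein can be excited by two-photon illumination. An EMCV IRES then drives puromycin N-acetyltransferase from the same mRNA, followed by the WPRE and an SV40 poly(A) signal. The stated use is generating puromycin-selected stable cell lines that express this two-photon-activatable RAF system, presumably by Tol2 transposase-mediated genomic integration.
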