Features (pLannotate 1.2.2; 27 found; start..end, strand, type, name):
     20..124     +  promoter       AmpR promoter: bla
    125..985     +  CDS            AmpR: β-lactamase; bla; confers resistance to ampicillin, carbenicillin, and related antibiotics
   1156..1744    +  rep_origin     ori: high-copy-number ColE1/pMB1/pBR322/pUC origin of replication
   1927..2019    +  CDS            lacI (fragment): lac repressor; lacI; The lac repressor binds to the lac operator to inhibit transcription in E. coli. This inhibition can be relieved by adding lactose or isopropyl-β-D-thiogalactopyranoside (IPTG).
   2032..2053    +  protein_bind   CAP binding site: CAP binding activates transcription in the presence of cAMP. E. coli catabolite activator protein
   2068..2098    +  promoter       lac promoter: promoter for the E. coli lac operon
   2102..2124    +  protein_bind   lac operator (fragment): The lac repressor binds to the lac operator to inhibit transcription in E. coli. This inhibition can be relieved by adding lactose or isopropyl-β-D-thiogalactopyranoside (IPTG). lac repressor encoded by lacI
   2167..2185    +  promoter       T3 promoter: promoter for bacteriophage T3 RNA polymerase
   2461..3582    +  CDS            DUX4 (fragment): DUX4_HUMAN - Also known as DUX10. Experimental evidence at protein level: Swiss-Prot protein existence level 1. [Isoform 2]: Probably inactive as a transcriptional activator, due to the absence of the C-terminal region that is important for transcriptional activation. Can inhibit transcriptional activation mediated by isoform 1. Heterologous expression of isoform 2 has no deleterious effect on cell survival. From Homo sapiens (Human).
   3819..4198    +  enhancer       CMV enhancer: human cytomegalovirus immediate early enhancer
   4200..4477    +  promoter       chicken β-actin promoter: No description available
   4479..5496    +  intron         chimeric intron: chimera between introns from chicken β-actin and rabbit β-globin
   5494..5553    +  CDS            HBB (fragment): HBB_LEPEU - Experimental evidence at protein level: Swiss-Prot protein existence level 1. Involved in oxygen transport from the lung to the various peripheral tissues. From Lepus europaeus (European hare).
   6043..6726    +  CDS            TagBFP: TagBFP is a basic (constitutively fluorescent) blue fluorescent protein published in 2008, derived from Entacmaea quadricolor. It is reported to be a very rapidly-maturing monomer with very low acid sensitivity.
   7699..9642    +  CDS            RAF1: RAF1_HUMAN - Also known as RAF. Experimental evidence at protein level: Swiss-Prot protein existence level 1. Serine/threonine-protein kinase that acts as a regulatory link between the membrane-associated Ras GTPases and the MAPK/ERK cascade, and this critical regulatory link functions as a switch determining cell fate decisions including proliferation, differentiation, apoptosis, survival and oncogenic transformation. RAF1 activation initiates a mitogen-activated protein kinase (MAPK) cascade that comprises a sequential phosphorylation of the dual-specific MAPK kinases (MAP2K1/MEK1 and MAP2K2
   9715..10224   +  CDS            CIBN: N-terminal portion of the CIB1 transcription factor from Arabidopsis thaliana binds to CRY2 (cryptochrome 2) that has absorbed blue light (Kennedy et al., 2010)
  10243..10938   +  CDS            mScarlet-I: mScarlet-I is a basic (constitutively fluorescent) red fluorescent protein published in 2016, derived from synthetic construct. It is reported to be a rapidly-maturing monomer with moderate acid sensitivity.
  10944..11007   +  CDS            K-Ras (fragment): human small GTPase proto-oncoprotein
  11065..11625   +  misc_feature   IRES: internal ribosome entry site (IRES) of the encephalomyocarditis virus (EMCV)
  11628..12227   +  CDS            PuroR: puromycin N-acetyltransferase; pac from Streptomyces; confers resistance to puromycin
  12245..12833   +  misc_feature   WPRE: woodchuck hepatitis virus posttranscriptional regulatory element
  12857..12878   -  misc_feature   MCS (fragment): pBluescript multiple cloning site
  12898..13032   -  polyA_signal   SV40 poly(A) signal: SV40 polyadenylation signal
  13055..13138   -  CDS            large T antigen (fragment): large T antigen from SV40 (simian virus 40)
  13359..13377   -  promoter       T7 promoter: promoter for bacteriophage T7 RNA polymerase
  13385..13540   +  CDS            lacZα (fragment): LacZα fragment of β-galactosidase; lacZ fragment
  13545..13973   +  rep_origin     f1 ori (sequence partly withheld): f1 bacteriophage origin of replication; arrow indicates direction of (+) strand synthesis
>Addgene plasmid #129653 | pT2ADWpuro_2paRAF | depositor full sequence | sequence record 248893 | pT2ADWpuro_2paRAF sequence 14006 bps
CACTTTTCGGGGAAATGTGCGCGGAACCCCTATTTGTTTATTTTTCTAAATACATTCAAATATGTATCCG
CTCATGAGACAATAACCCTGATAAATGCTTCAATAATATTGAAAAAGGAAGAGTATGAGTATTCAACATT
TCCGTGTCGCCCTTATTCCCTTTTTTGCGGCATTTTGCCTTCCTGTTTTTGCTCACCCAGAAACGCTGGT
GAAAGTAAAAGATGCTGAAGATCAGTTGGGTGCACGAGTGGGTTACATCGAACTGGATCTCAACAGCGGT
AAGATCCTTGAGAGTTTTCGCCCCGAAGAACGTTTTCCAATGATGAGCACTTTTAAAGTTCTGCTATGTG
GCGCGGTATTATCCCGTATTGACGCCGGGCAAGAGCAACTCGGTCGCCGCATACACTATTCTCAGAATGA
CTTGGTTGAGTACTCACCAGTCACAGAAAAGCATCTTACGGATGGCATGACAGTAAGAGAATTATGCAGT
GCTGCCATAACCATGAGTGATAACACTGCGGCCAACTTACTTCTGACAACGATCGGAGGACCGAAGGAGC
TAACCGCTTTTTTGCACAACATGGGGGATCATGTAACTCGCCTTGATCGTTGGGAACCGGAGCTGAATGA
AGCCATACCAAACGACGAGCGTGACACCACGATGCCTGTAGCAATGGCAACAACGTTGCGCAAACTATTA
ACTGGCGAACTACTTACTCTAGCTTCCCGGCAACAATTAATAGACTGGATGGAGGCGGATAAAGTTGCAG
GACCACTTCTGCGCTCGGCCCTTCCGGCTGGCTGGTTTATTGCTGATAAATCTGGAGCCGGTGAGCGTGG
GTCTCGCGGTATCATTGCAGCACTGGGGCCAGATGGTAAGCCCTCCCGTATCGTAGTTATCTACACGACG
GGGAGTCAGGCAACTATGGATGAACGAAATAGACAGATCGCTGAGATAGGTGCCTCACTGATTAAGCATT
GGTAACTGTCAGACCAAGTTTACTCATATATACTTTAGATTGATTTAAAACTTCATTTTTAATTTAAAAG
GATCTAGGTGAAGATCCTTTTTGATAATCTCATGACCAAAATCCCTTAACGTGAGTTTTCGTTCCACTGA
GCGTCAGACCCCGTAGAAAAGATCAAAGGATCTTCTTGAGATCCTTTTTTTCTGCGCGTAATCTGCTGCT
TGCAAACAAAAAAACCACCGCTACCAGCGGTGGTTTGTTTGCCGGATCAAGAGCTACCAACTCTTTTTCC
GAAGGTAACTGGCTTCAGCAGAGCGCAGATACCAAATACTGTCCTTCTAGTGTAGCCGTAGTTAGGCCAC
CACTTCAAGAACTCTGTAGCACCGCCTACATACCTCGCTCTGCTAATCCTGTTACCAGTGGCTGCTGCCA
GTGGCGATAAGTCGTGTCTTACCGGGTTGGACTCAAGACGATAGTTACCGGATAAGGCGCAGCGGTCGGG
CTGAACGGGGGGTTCGTGCACACAGCCCAGCTTGGAGCGAACGACCTACACCGAACTGAGATACCTACAG
CGTGAGCTATGAGAAAGCGCCACGCTTCCCGAAGGGAGAAAGGCGGACAGGTATCCGGTAAGCGGCAGGG
TCGGAACAGGAGAGCGCACGAGGGAGCTTCCAGGGGGAAACGCCTGGTATCTTTATAGTCCTGTCGGGTT
TCGCCACCTCTGACTTGAGCGTCGATTTTTGTGATGCTCGTCAGGGGGGCGGAGCCTATGGAAAAACGCC
AGCAACGCGGCCTTTTTACGGTTCCTGGCCTTTTGCTGGCCTTTTGCTCACATGTTCTTTCCTGCGTTAT
CCCCTGATTCTGTGGATAACCGTATTACCGCCTTTGAGTGAGCTGATACCGCTCGCCGCAGCCGAACGAC
CGAGCGCAGCGAGTCAGTGAGCGAGGAAGCGGAAGAGCGCCCAATACGCAAACCGCCTCTCCCCGCGCGT
TGGCCGATTCATTAATGCAGCTGGCACGACAGGTTTCCCGACTGGAAAGCGGGCAGTGAGCGCAACGCAA
TTAATGTGAGTTAGCTCACTCATTAGGCACCCCAGGCTTTACACTTTATGCTTCCGGCTCGTATGTTGTG
TGGAATTGTGAGCGGATAACAATTTCACACAGGAAACAGCTATGACCATGATTACGCCAAGCGCGCAATT
AACCCTCACTAAAGGGAACAAAAGCTGGAGCTCGGATCTGCTGGGCTTGCTGAAGGTAGGGGGTCAAGAA
CCAGAGGTGTAAAGTACTTGAGTAATTTTACTTGATTACTGTACTTAAGTATTATTTTTGGGGATTTTTA
CTTTACTTGAGTACAATTAAAAATCAATACTTTTACTTTTACTTAATTACATTTTTTTAGAAAAAAAAGT
ACTTTTTACTCCTTACAATTTTATTTACAGTCAAAAAGTACTTATTTTTTGGAGATCACTTGGGCCCTCT
AGATGCATGCCGGCTGGCCCAGGCCATCGGCATTCCGGAGCCCAGGGTCCAGATTTGGTTTCAGAATGAG
AGGTCACGCCAGCTGAGGCAGCACCGGCGGGAATCTCGGCCCTGGCCCGGGAGACGCGGCCCGCCAGAAG
GCCGGCGAAAGCGGACCGCCGTCACCGGATCCCAGACCGCCCTGCTCCTCCGAGCCTTTGAGAAGGATCG
CTTTCCAGGCATCGCCGCCCGGGAGGAGCTGGCCAGAGAGACGGGCCTCCCGGAGTCCAGGATTCAGATC
TGGTTTCAGAATCGAAGGGCCAGGCACCCGGGACAGGGTGGCAGGGCGCCCGCGCAGGCAGGCGGCCTGT
GCAGCGCGGCCCCCGGCGGGGGTCACCCTGCTCCCTCGTGGGTCGCCTTCGCCCACACCGGCGCGTGGGG
AACGGGGCTTCCCGCACCCCACGTGCCCTGCGCGCCTGGGGCTCTCCCACAGGGGGCTTTCGTGAGCCAG
GCAGCGAGGGCCGCCCCCGCGCTGCAGCCCAGCCAGGCCGCGCCGGCAGAGGGGGTCTCCCAACCTGCCC
CGGCGCGCGGGGATTTCGCCTACGCCGCCCCGGCTCCTCCGGACGGGGCGCTCTCCCACCCTCAGGCTCC
TCGCTGGCCTCCGCACCCGGGCAAAAGCCGGGAGGACCGGGACCCGCAGCGCGACGGCCTGCCGGGCCCC
TGCGCGGTGGCACAGCCTGGGCCCGCTCAAGCGGGGCCGCAGGGCCAAGGGGTGCTTGCGCCACCCACGT
CCCAGGGGAGTCCGTGGTGGGGCTGGGGCCGGGGTCCCCAGGTCGCCGGGGCGGCGTGGGAACCCCAAGC
CGGGGCAGCTCCACCTCCCCAGCCCGCGCCCCCGGACGCCTCCGCCTCCGCGCGGCAGGGGCAGATGCAA
GGCATCCCGGCGCCCTCCCAGGCGCTCCAGGAGCCGGCGCCCTGGTCTGCACTCCCCTGCGGCCTGCTGC
TGGATGAGCTCCTGGCGAGCCCGGAGTTTCTGCAGCAGGCGCAACCTCTCCTAGAAACGGAGGCCCCGGG
GGAGCTGGAGGCCTCGGAAGAGGCCGCCTCGCTGGAAGCACCCCTCAGCGAGGAAGAATACCGGGCTCTG
CTGGAGGAGCTTTAGGACGCGGGGTTGGGACGGGGTCGGGTGGTTCGGGGCAGGGCGGTGGCCTCTCTTT
CGCGGGGAACACCTGGCTGGCTACGGAGGGGCGTGTCTCCGCCCCGCCCCCTCCACCGGGCTGACCGGCC
TGGGATTCCTGCCTTCTAGGTCTAGGCCCGGTGAGAGACTCCACACCGCGGAGAACTGCCATTCTTTCCT
GGGCATCCCGGGGATCCCAGAGCCGGCCCAGCATGCTCGACATTGATTATTGACTAGTTATTAATAGTAA
TCAATTACGGGGTCATTAGTTCATAGCCCATATATGGAGTTCCGCGTTACATAACTTACGGTAAATGGCC
CGCCTGGCTGACCGCCCAACGACCCCCGCCCATTGACGTCAATAATGACGTATGTTCCCATAGTAACGCC
AATAGGGACTTTCCATTGACGTCAATGGGTGGAGTATTTACGGTAAACTGCCCACTTGGCAGTACATCAA
GTGTATCATATGCCAAGTACGCCCCCTATTGACGTCAATGACGGTAAATGGCCCGCCTGGCATTATGCCC
AGTACATGACCTTATGGGACTTTCCTACTTGGCAGTACATCTACGTATTAGTCATCGCTATTACCATGGT
CGAGGTGAGCCCCACGTTCTGCTTCACTCTCCCCATCTCCCCCCCCTCCCCACCCCCAATTTTGTATTTA
TTTATTTTTTAATTATTTTGTGCAGCGATGGGGGCGGGGGGGGGGGGGGGGCGCGCGCCAGGCGGGGCGG
GGCGGGGCGAGGGGCGGGGCGGGGCGAGGCGGAGAGGTGCGGCGGCAGCCAATCAGAGCGGCGCGCTCCG
AAAGTTTCCTTTTATGGCGAGGCGGCGGCGGCGGCGGCCCTATAAAAAGCGAAGCGCGCGGCGGGCGGGG
AGTCGCTGCGACGCTGCCTTCGCCCCGTGCCCCGCTCCGCCGCCGCCTCGCGCCGCCCGCCCCGGCTCTG
ACTGACCGCGTTACTCCCACAGGTGAGCGGGCGGGACGGCCCTTCTCCTCCGGGCTGTAATTAGCGCTTG
GTTTAATGACGGCTTGTTTCTTTTCTGTGGCTGCGTGAAAGCCTTGAGGGGCTCCGGGAGGGCCCTTTGT
GCGGGGGGAGCGGCTCGGGGGGTGCGTGCGTGTGTGTGTGCGTGGGGAGCGCCGCGTGCGGCTCCGCGCT
GCCCGGCGGCTGTGAGCGCTGCGGGCGCGGCGCGGGGCTTTGTGCGCTCCGCAGTGTGCGCGAGGGGAGC
GCGGCCGGGGGCGGTGCCCCGCGGTGCGGGGGGGGCTGCGAGGGGAACAAAGGCTGCGTGCGGGGTGTGT
GCGTGGGGGGGTGAGCAGGGGGTGTGGGCGCGTCGGTCGGGCTGCAACCCCCCCTGCACCCCCCTCCCCG
AGTTGCTGAGCACGGCCCGGCTTCGGGTGCGGGGCTCCGTACGGGGCGTGGCGCGGGGCTCGCCGTGCCG
GGCGGGGGGTGGCGGCAGGTGGGGGTGCCGGGCGGGGCGGGGCCGCCTCGGGCCGGGGAGGGCTCGGGGG
AGGGGCGCGGCGGCCCCCGGAGCGCCGGCGGCTGTCGAGGCGCGGCGAGCCGCAGCCATTGCCTTTTATG
GTAATCGTGCGAGAGGGCGCAGGGACTTCCTTTGTCCCAAATCTGTGCGGAGCCGAAATCTGGGAGGCGC
CGCCGCACCCCCTCTAGCGGGCGCGGGGCGAAGCGGTGCGGCGCCGGCAGGAAGGAAATGGGCGGGGAGG
GCCTTCGTGCGTCGCCGCGCCGCCGTCCCCTTCTCCCTCTCCAGCCTCGGGGCTGTCCGCGGGGGGACGG
CTGCCTTCGGGGGGGACGGGGCAGGGCGGGGTTCGGCTTCTGGCGTGTGACCGGCGGCTCTAGAGCCTCT
GCTAACCATGTTCATGCCTTCTTCTTTTTCCTACAGCTCCTGGGCAACGTGCTGGTTATTGTGCTGTCTC
ATCATTTTGGCAAAGAATTCACCATGAAGATGGACAAGAAAACCATCGTGTGGTTTCGGAGAGATCTGAG
GATTGAGGACAACCCAGCCCTGGCCGCTGCCGCTCACGAAGGCAGCGTGTTTCCAGTGTTCATCTGGTGC
CCCGAGGAAGAGGGACAGTTCTACCCAGGAAGGGCCAGCCGCTGGTGGATGAAGCAGTCCCTGGCTCACC
TGTCTCAGAGTCTGAAGGCCCTGGGGTCAGATCTGACCCTGATCAAAACCCATAACACAATCAGCGCCAT
TCTGGACTGTATTCGGGTGACTGGAGCCACCAAAGTGGTGTTTAATCACCTGTATGATCCCGTGAGCCTG
GTGCGGGACCATACAGTGAAGGAGAAACTGGTGGAAAGAGGCATCAGTGTGCAGTCATACAACGGGGATC
TGCTGTATGAGCCATGGGAAATCTACTGCGAGAAGGGGAAACCCTTTACCAGCTTCAATTCCTACTGGAA
GAAATGTCTGGACGGATCTGGAATGAGCGAGCTGATTAAGGAGAACATGCACATGAAGCTGTACATGGAG
GGCACCGTGGACAACCATCACTTCAAGTGCACATCCGAGGGCGAAGGCAAGCCCTACGAGGGCACCCAGA
CCATGAGAATCAAGGTGGTCGAGGGCGGCCCTCTCCCCTTCGCCTTCGACATCCTGGCTACTAGCTTCCT
CTACGGCAGCAAGACCTTCATCAACCACACCCAGGGCATCCCCGACTTCTTCAAGCAGTCCTTCCCTGAG
GGCTTCACATGGGAGAGAGTCACCACATACGAAGACGGGGGCGTGCTGACCGCTACCCAGGACACCAGCC
TCCAGGACGGCTGCCTCATCTACAACGTCAAGATCAGAGGGGTGAACTTCACATCCAACGGCCCTGTGAT
GCAGAAGAAAACACTCGGCTGGGAGGCATTCACCGAGACGCTGTACCCCGCTGACGGCGGCCTGGAAGGC
AGAAACGACATGGCCCTGAAGCTCGTGGGCGGGAGCCATCTGATCGCAAACGCCAAGACCACATATAGAT
CCAAGAAACCCGCTAAGAACCTCAAGATGCCTGGCGTCTACTATGTGGACTACAGACTGGAAAGAATCAA
GGAGGCCAACAACGAGACCTACGTCGAGCAGCACGAGGTGGCAGTGGCCAGATACGGTAGCGGTCCATGG
AGGCTGATGCCTATTACAGCCGCTGCCGAAGCTATCTGGGCCTGCTCCATTGAAGAGCTGGGACTGGAAA
ACGAGGCCGAAAAGCCTTCTAATGCTCTGCTGACTCGCGCCTGGTCCCCAGGATGGTCTAACGCTGATAA
ACTGCTGAATGAGTTCATCGAAAAGCAGCTGATTGACTATGCCAAAAACTCTAAGAAAGTGGTGGGCAAC
AGCACCAGCCTGCTGTCTCCATACCTGCACTTTGGAGAGATCAGTGTGCGGCACGTGTTCCAGTGCGCTA
GAATGAAGCAGATCATTTGGGCCAGGGATAAAAACAGTGAGGGCGAAGAGTCAGCCGACCTGTTTCTGAG
GGGAATCGGACTGAGGGAGTACTCCCGCTATATTTGTTTCAATTTTCCCTTCACTCACGAACAGTCACTG
CTGAGCCATCTGCGGTTCTTTCCTTGGGACGCTGATGTGGACAAGTTCAAAGCCTGGCGGCAGGGAAGAA
CAGGCTATCCCCTGGTGGATGCTGGAATGAGAGAGCTGTGGGCCACTGGCTGGATGCACAATAGGATCCG
CGTGATTGTGAGCTCCTTTGCTGTGAAGTTCCTGCTGCTGCCTTGGAAGTGGGGCATGAAATATTTTTGG
GATACACTGCTGGATGCCGACCTGGAGTGTGACATCCTGGGGTGGCAGTACATCTCCGGATCTATTCCAG
ATGGCCATGAACTGGATAGGCTGGACAACCCCGCTCTGCAGGGCGCTAAGTATGACCCTGAGGGAGAATA
CATCAGGCAGTGGCTGCCTGAGCTGGCTAGGCTGCCAACTGAATGGATTCACCATCCCTGGGACGCTCCT
CTGACAGTGCTGAAGGCCAGTGGGGTGGAGCTGGGAACTAATTACGCTAAACCTATCGTGGATATTGACA
CCGCCAGAGAGCTGCTGGCTAAGGCCATCTCCCGGACCAGAGAAGCCCAGATCATGATTGGCGCTGCCAT
GGAGCACATACAGGGAGCTTGGAAGACGATCAGCAATGGTTTTGGATTCAAAGATGCCGTGTTTGATGGC
TCCAGCTGCATCTCTCCTACAATAGTTCAGCAGTTTGGCTATCAGCGCCGGGCATCAGATGATGGCAAAC
TCACAGATCCTTCTAAGACAAGCAACACTATCCGTGTTTTCTTGCCGAACAAGCAAAGAACAGTGGTCAA
TGTGCGAAATGGAATGAGCTTGCATGACTGCCTTATGAAAGCACTCAAGGTGAGGGGCCTGCAACCAGAG
TGCTGTGCAGTGTTCAGACTTCTCCACGAACACAAAGGTAAAAAAGCACGCTTAGATTGGAATACTGATG
CTGCGTCTTTGATTGGAGAAGAACTTCAAGTAGATTTCCTGGATCATGTTCCCCTCACAACACACAACTT
TGCTCGGAAGACGTTCCTGAAGCTTGCCTTCTGTGACATCTGTCAGAAATTCCTGCTCAATGGATTTCGA
TGTCAGACTTGTGGCTACAAATTTCATGAGCACTGTAGCACCAAAGTACCTACTATGTGTGTGGACTGGA
GTAACATCAGACAACTCTTATTGTTTCCAAATTCCACTATTGGTGATAGTGGAGTCCCAGCACTACCTTC
TTTGACTATGCGTCGTATGCGAGAGTCTGTTTCCAGGATGCCTGTTAGTTCTCAGCACAGATATTCTACA
CCTCACGCCTTCACCTTTAACACCTCCAGTCCCTCATCTGAAGGTTCCCTCTCCCAGAGGCAGAGGTCGA
CATCCACACCTAATGTCCACATGGTCAGCACCACGCTGCCTGTGGACAGCAGGATGATTGAGGATGCAAT
TCGAAGTCACAGCGAATCAGCCTCACCTTCAGCCCTGTCCAGTAGCCCCAACAATCTGAGCCCAACAGGC
TGGTCACAGCCGAAAACCCCCGTGCCAGCACAAAGAGAGCGGGCACCAGTATCTGGGACCCAGGAGAAAA
ACAAAATTAGGCCTCGTGGACAGAGAGATTCAAGCTATTATTGGGAAATAGAAGCCAGTGAAGTGATGCT
GTCCACTCGGATTGGGTCAGGCTCTTTTGGAACTGTTTATAAGGGTAAATGGCACGGAGATGTTGCAGTA
AAGATCCTAAAGGTTGTCGACCCAACCCCAGAGCAATTCCAGGCCTTCAGGAATGAGGTGGCTGTTCTGC
GCAAAACACGGCATGTGAACATTCTGCTTTTCATGGGGTACATGACAAAGGACAACCTGGCAATTGTGAC
CCAGTGGTGCGAGGGCAGCAGCCTCTACAAACACCTGCATGTCCAGGAGACCAAGTTTCAGATGTTCCAG
CTAATTGACATTGCCCGGCAGACGGCTCAGGGAATGGACTATTTGCATGCAAAGAACATCATCCATAGAG
ACATGAAATCCAACAATATATTTCTCCATGAAGGCTTAACAGTGAAAATTGGAGATTTTGGTTTGGCAAC
AGTAAAGTCACGCTGGAGTGGTTCTCAGCAGGTTGAACAACCTACTGGCTCTGTCCTCTGGATGGCCCCA
GAGGTGATCCGAATGCAGGATAACAACCCATTCAGTTTCCAGTCGGATGTCTACTCCTATGGCATCGTAT
TGTATGAACTGATGACGGGGGAGCTTCCTTATTCTCACATCAACAACCGAGATCAGATCATCTTCATGGT
GGGCCGAGGATATGCCTCCCCAGATCTTAGTAAGCTATATAAGAACTGCCCCAAAGCAATGAAGAGGCTG
GTAGCTGACTGTGTGAAGAAAGTAAAGGAAGAGAGGCCTCTTTTTCCCCAGATCCTGTCTTCCATTGAGC
TGCTCCAACACTCTCTACCGAAGATCAACCGGAGCGCTTCCGAGCCATCCTTGCATCGGGCAGCCCACAC
TGAGGATATCAATGCTTGCACGCTGACCACGTCCCCGAGGCTGCCTGTCTTCCTCGAGGGAAGCGGAGCG
ACGAATTTTAGTCTACTGAAACAAGCGGGAGACGTGGAGGAAAACCCTGGACCTATGAATGGAGCTATAG
GAGGTGACCTTTTGCTCAATTTTCCTGACATGTCGGTCCTAGAGCGCCAAAGGGCTCACCTCAAGTACCT
CAATCCCACCTTTGATTCTCCTCTCGCCGGCTTCTTTGCCGATTCTTCAATGATTACCGGCGGCGAGATG
GACAGCTATCTTTCGACTGCCGGTTTGAATCTTCCGATGATGTACGGTGAGACGACGGTGGAAGGTGATT
CAAGACTCTCAATTTCGCCGGAAACGACGCTTGGGACTGGAAATTTCAAGGCAGCGAAGTTTGATACAGA
GACTAAGGATTGTAATGAGGCGGCGAAGAAGATGACGATGAACAGAGATGACCTAGTAGAAGAAGGAGAA
GAAGAGAAGTCGAAAATAACAGAGCAAAACAATGGGAGCACAAAAAGCATCAAGAAGATGAAACACAAAG
CCAAGAAAGAAGAGAACAATTTCTCTAATGATTCATCTAAAGTGACGAAGGAATTGGAGAAAACGGATTA
TATTCATCTCGAGGGATCTGGAATGGTGAGCAAGGGCGAGGCAGTGATCAAGGAGTTCATGCGGTTCAAG
GTGCACATGGAGGGCTCCATGAACGGCCACGAGTTCGAGATCGAGGGCGAGGGCGAGGGCCGCCCCTACG
AGGGCACCCAGACCGCCAAGCTGAAGGTGACCAAGGGTGGCCCCCTGCCCTTCTCCTGGGACATCCTGTC
CCCTCAGTTCATGTACGGCTCCAGGGCCTTCATCAAGCACCCCGCCGACATCCCCGACTACTATAAGCAG
TCCTTCCCCGAGGGCTTCAAGTGGGAGCGCGTGATGAACTTCGAGGACGGCGGCGCCGTGACCGTGACCC
AGGACACCTCCCTGGAGGACGGCACCCTGATCTACAAGGTGAAGCTCCGCGGCACCAACTTCCCTCCTGA
CGGCCCCGTAATGCAGAAGAAGACAATGGGCTGGGAAGCGTCCACCGAGCGGTTGTACCCCGAGGACGGC
GTGCTGAAGGGCGACATTAAGATGGCCCTGCGCCTGAAGGACGGAGGCCGCTACCTGGCGGACTTCAAGA
CCACCTACAAGGCCAAGAAGCCCGTGCAGATGCCCGGCGCCTACAACGTCGACCGCAAGTTGGACATCAC
CTCCCACAACGAGGACTACACCGTGGTGGAACAGTACGAACGCTCCGAGGGCCGCCACTCCACCGGCGGC
ATGGACGAGCTGTACAAGTCTAGAAAGATGAGCAAAGATGGTAAAAAGAAGAAAAAGAAGTCAAAGACAA
AGTGTGTAATTATGTAATCTAGAGTCAACTAACTTAAGCTAGCAACGGTTTCCCTCTAGCGGGATCAATT
CCGCCCCCCCCCCCTAACGTTACTGGCCGAAGCCGCTTGGAATAAGGCCGGTGTGCGTTTGTCTATATGT
TATTTTCCACCATATTGCCGTCTTTTGGCAATGTGAGGGCCCGGAAACCTGGCCCTGTCTTCTTGACGAG
CATTCCTAGGGGTCTTTCCCCTCTCGCCAAAGGAATGCAAGGTCTGTTGAATGTCGTGAAGGAAGCAGTT
CCTCTGGAAGCTTCTTGAAGACAAACAACGTCTGTAGCGACCCTTTGCAGGCAGCGGAACCCCCCACCTG
GCGACAGGTGCCTCTGCGGCCAAAAGCCACGTGTATAAGATACACCTGCAAAGGCGGCACAACCCCAGTG
CCACGTTGTGAGTTGGATAGTTGTGGAAAGAGTCAAATGGCTCTCCTCAAGCGTATTCAACAAGGGGCTG
AAGGATGCCCAGAAGGTACCCCATTGTATGGGATCTGATCTGGGGCCTCGGTGCACATGCTTTACATGTG
TTTAGTCGAGGTTAAAAAACGTCTAGGCCCCCCGAACCACGGGGACGTGGTTTTCCTTTGAAAAACACGA
TAATACCATGACCGAGTACAAGCCCACGGTGCGCCTCGCCACCCGCGACGACGTCCCCAGGGCCGTACGC
ACCCTCGCCGCCGCGTTCGCCGACTACCCCGCCACGCGCCACACCGTCGATCCGGACCGCCACATCGAGC
GGGTCACCGAGCTGCAAGAACTCTTCCTCACGCGCGTCGGGCTCGACATCGGCAAGGTGTGGGTCGCGGA
CGACGGCGCCGCGGTGGCGGTCTGGACCACGCCGGAGAGCGTCGAAGCGGGGGCGGTGTTCGCCGAGATC
GGCCCGCGCATGGCCGAGTTGAGCGGTTCCCGGCTGGCCGCGCAGCAACAGATGGAAGGCCTCCTGGCGC
CGCACCGGCCCAAGGAGCCCGCGTGGTTCCTGGCCACCGTCGGCGTCTCGCCCGACCACCAGGGCAAGGG
TCTGGGCAGCGCCGTCGTGCTCCCCGGAGTGGAGGCGGCCGAGCGCGCCGGGGTGCCCGCCTTCCTGGAG
ACCTCCGCGCCCCGCAACCTCCCCTTCTACGAGCGGCTCGGCTTCACCGTCACCGCCGACGTCGAGTGCC
CGAAGGACCGCGCGACCTGGTGCATGACCCGCAAGCCCGGTGCCTGAGTCGACGGATCCTCGATAATCAA
CCTCTGGATTACAAAATTTGTGAAAGATTGACTGGTATTCTTAACTATGTTGCTCCTTTTACGCTATGTG
GATACGCTGCTTTAATGCCTTTGTATCATGCTATTGCTTCCCGTATGGCTTTCATTTTCTCCTCCTTGTA
TAAATCCTGGTTGCTGTCTCTTTATGAGGAGTTGTGGCCCGTTGTCAGGCAACGTGGCGTGGTGTGCACT
GTGTTTGCTGACGCAACCCCCACTGGTTGGGGCATTGCCACCACCTGTCAGCTCCTTTCCGGGACTTTCG
CTTTCCCCCTCCCTATTGCCACGGCGGAACTCATCGCCGCCTGCCTTGCCCGCTGCTGGACAGGGGCTCG
GCTGTTGGGCACTGACAATTCCGTGGTGTTGTCGGGGAAGCTGACGTCCTTTCCATGGCTGCTCGCCTGT
GTTGCCACCTGGATTCTGCGCGGGACGTCCTTCTGCTACGTCCCTTCGGCCCTCAATCCAGCGGACCTTC
CTTCCCGCGGCCTGCTGCCGGCTCTGCGGCCTCTTCCGCGTCTTCGCCTTCGCCCTCAGACGAGTCGGAT
CTCCCTTTGGGCCGCCTCCCCGCATCTCGACAAAGGATCCAATGGAGGCCGCCACCGCGGTGGAGCTCGA
ATTAATTCATCGATGATGATCCAGACATGATAAGATACATTGATGAGTTTGGACAAACCACAACTAGAAT
GCAGTGAAAAAAATGCTTTATTTGTGAAATTTGTGATGCTATTGCTTTATTTGTAACCATTATAAGCTGC
AATAAACAAGTTAACAACAACAATTGCATTCATTTTATGTTTCAGGTTCAGGGGGAGGTGTGGGAGGTTT
TTTAAAGCAAGTAAAACCTCTACAAATGTGGTATGGCTGATTATGATCCTCTAGATCAGATCTTTCTTGC
TTTTACTTTTACTTCCTTAATACTCAAGTACAATTTTAATGGAGTACTTTTTTACTTTTACTCAAGTAAG
ATTCTAGCCAGATACTTTTACTTTTAATTGAGTAAAATTTTCCCTAAGTACTTGTACTTTCACTTGAGTA
AAATTTTTGAGTACTTTTTACACCTCTGTCAAGAACCATATGCCGGTACCCAATTCGCCCTATAGTGAGT
CGTATTACGCGCGCTCACTGGCCGTCGTTTTACAACGTCGTGACTGGGAAAACCCTGGCGTTACCCAACT
TAATCGCCTTGCAGCACATCCCCCTTTCGCCAGCTGGCGTAATAGCGAAGAGGCCCGCACCGATCGCCCT
TCCCAACAGTTGCGCAGCCTGAATGGCGAATGGG
[124 nt withheld, positions 13545-13668]
C
[91 nt withheld, positions 13670-13760]
A
[49 nt withheld, positions 13762-13810]
CCTTTGACGTTGGAGTCCACGTTCTTT
[37 nt withheld, positions 13838-13874]
ACCCTATCTCGGTCTATTCTTTTGATTTATAAGGGATTTTGCCGATTTCGGCCTATTGGTTAAAAAATGA
GCTGATTTAACAAAAATTTAACGCGAATTTTAACAAAATATTAACGCTTACAATTTAGGTGG
