Features (pLannotate 1.2.2; 27 found; start..end, strand, type, name):
      1..380     +  enhancer       CMV enhancer: human cytomegalovirus immediate early enhancer
    382..659     +  promoter       chicken β-actin promoter: No description available
    660..1676    +  intron         chimeric intron: chimera between introns from chicken β-actin and rabbit β-globin
   1674..1733    +  CDS            HBB (fragment): HBB_LEPEU - Experimental evidence at protein level: Swiss-Prot protein existence level 1. Involved in oxygen transport from the lung to the various peripheral tissues. From Lepus europaeus (European hare).
   2223..2906    +  CDS            TagBFP: TagBFP is a basic (constitutively fluorescent) blue fluorescent protein published in 2008, derived from Entacmaea quadricolor. It is reported to be a very rapidly-maturing monomer with very low acid sensitivity.
   3879..5822    +  CDS            RAF1: RAF1_HUMAN - Also known as RAF. Experimental evidence at protein level: Swiss-Prot protein existence level 1. Serine/threonine-protein kinase that acts as a regulatory link between the membrane-associated Ras GTPases and the MAPK/ERK cascade, and this critical regulatory link functions as a switch determining cell fate decisions including proliferation, differentiation, apoptosis, survival and oncogenic transformation. RAF1 activation initiates a mitogen-activated protein kinase (MAPK) cascade that comprises a sequential phosphorylation of the dual-specific MAPK kinases (MAP2K1/MEK1 and MAP2K2
   5895..6404    +  CDS            CIBN: N-terminal portion of the CIB1 transcription factor from Arabidopsis thaliana binds to CRY2 (cryptochrome 2) that has absorbed blue light (Kennedy et al., 2010)
   6423..7118    +  CDS            mScarlet-I: mScarlet-I is a basic (constitutively fluorescent) red fluorescent protein published in 2016, derived from synthetic construct. It is reported to be a rapidly-maturing monomer with moderate acid sensitivity.
   7124..7187    +  CDS            K-Ras (fragment): human small GTPase proto-oncoprotein
   7245..7806    +  misc_feature   IRES: internal ribosome entry site (IRES) of the encephalomyocarditis virus (EMCV)
   7809..8408    +  CDS            PuroR: puromycin N-acetyltransferase; pac from Streptomyces alboniger; confers resistance to puromycin
   8426..9014    +  misc_feature   WPRE: woodchuck hepatitis virus posttranscriptional regulatory element
   9038..9059    -  misc_feature   MCS (fragment): pBluescript multiple cloning site
   9079..9213    -  polyA_signal   SV40 poly(A) signal: SV40 polyadenylation signal
   9236..9319    -  CDS            large T antigen (fragment): large T antigen from SV40 (simian virus 40)
   9540..9558    -  promoter       T7 promoter: promoter for bacteriophage T7 RNA polymerase
   9566..9721    +  CDS            lacZα (fragment): LacZα fragment of β-galactosidase; lacZ fragment
   9726..10180   +  rep_origin     f1 ori (sequence partly withheld): f1 bacteriophage origin of replication; arrow indicates direction of (+) strand synthesis
  10206..10310   +  promoter       AmpR promoter: bla
  10311..11171   +  CDS            AmpR: β-lactamase; bla; confers resistance to ampicillin, carbenicillin, and related antibiotics
  11342..11930   +  rep_origin     ori: high-copy-number ColE1/pMB1/pBR322/pUC origin of replication
  12113..12205   +  CDS            lacI (fragment): lac repressor; lacI; The lac repressor binds to the lac operator to inhibit transcription in E. coli. This inhibition can be relieved by adding lactose or isopropyl-β-D-thiogalactopyranoside (IPTG).
  12218..12239   +  protein_bind   CAP binding site: CAP binding activates transcription in the presence of cAMP. E. coli catabolite activator protein
  12254..12284   +  promoter       lac promoter: promoter for the E. coli lac operon
  12288..12310   +  protein_bind   lac operator (fragment): The lac repressor binds to the lac operator to inhibit transcription in E. coli. This inhibition can be relieved by adding lactose or isopropyl-β-D-thiogalactopyranoside (IPTG). lac repressor encoded by lacI
  12353..12371   +  promoter       T3 promoter: promoter for bacteriophage T3 RNA polymerase
  12647..13768   +  CDS            DUX4 (fragment): DUX4_HUMAN - Also known as DUX10. Experimental evidence at protein level: Swiss-Prot protein existence level 1. [Isoform 2]: Probably inactive as a transcriptional activator, due to the absence of the C-terminal region that is important for transcriptional activation. Can inhibit transcriptional activation mediated by isoform 1. Heterologous expression of isoform 2 has no deleterious effect on cell survival. From Homo sapiens (Human).
>Addgene plasmid #129653 | pT2ADWpuro_2paRAF | addgene full sequence | sequence record 254065 | Addgene Partial NGS Result
GACATTGATTATTGACTAGTTATTAATAGTAATCAATTACGGGGTCATTAGTTCATAGCCCATATATGGA
GTTCCGCGTTACATAACTTACGGTAAATGGCCCGCCTGGCTGACCGCCCAACGACCCCCGCCCATTGACG
TCAATAATGACGTATGTTCCCATAGTAACGCCAATAGGGACTTTCCATTGACGTCAATGGGTGGAGTATT
TACGGTAAACTGCCCACTTGGCAGTACATCAAGTGTATCATATGCCAAGTACGCCCCCTATTGACGTCAA
TGACGGTAAATGGCCCGCCTGGCATTATGCCCAGTACATGACCTTATGGGACTTTCCTACTTGGCAGTAC
ATCTACGTATTAGTCATCGCTATTACCATGGTCGAGGTGAGCCCCACGTTCTGCTTCACTCTCCCCATCT
CCCCCCCCTCCCCACCCCCAATTTTGTATTTATTTATTTTTTAATTATTTTGTGCAGCGATGGGGGCGGG
GGGGGGGGGGGGGCGCGCGCCRGGGGGGGSGGGGSGGGGSGRGGGGSGGGGSGGGGCGAGGCGGAGAGGT
GCGGCGGCAGCCAATCAGAGCGGCGCGCTCCGAAAGTTTCCTTTTATGGCGAGGCGGCGGCGGCGGCGGC
CCTATAAAAAGCGAAGCGCGCGGCGGGCGGGAGTCGCTGCGCGCTGCCTTCGCCCCGTGCCCCGCTCCGC
CGCCGCCTCGCGCCGCCCGCCCCGGCTCTGACTGACCGCGTTACTCCCACAGGTGAGCGGGCGGGACGGC
CCTTCTCCTCCGGGCTGTAATTAGCGCTTGGTTTAATGACGGCTTGTTTCTTTTCTGTGGCTGCGTGAAA
GCCTTGAGGGGCTCCGGGAGGGCCCTTTGTGCGGGGGGAGCGGCTCGGGGGGTGCGTGCGTGTGTGTGTG
CGTGGGGAGCGCCGCGTGCGGCTCCGCGCTGCCCGGCGGCTGTGAGCGCTGCGGGCGCGGCGCGGGGCTT
TGTGCGCTCCGCAGTGTGCGCGAGGGGAGCGCGGCCGGGGGCGGTGCCCCGCGGTGCGGGGGGGGCTGCG
AGGGGAACAAAGGCTGCGTGCGGGGTGTGTGCGTGGGGGGGTGAGCAGGGGGTGTGGGCGCGTCGGTCGG
GCTGCAACCCCCCCTGCACCCCCCTCCCCGAGTTGCTGAGCACGGCCCGGCTTCGGGTGCGGGGCTCCGT
ACGGGGCGTGGCGCGGGGCTCGCCGTGCCGGGCGGGGGGTGGCGGCAGGTGGGGGTGCCGGGCGGGGCGG
GGCCGCCTCGGGCCGGGGAGGGCTCGGGGGAGGGGCGCGGCGGCCCCCGGAGCGCCGGCGGCTGTCGAGG
CGCGGCGAGCCGCAGCCATTGCCTTTTATGGTAATCGTGCGAGAGGGCGCAGGGACTTCCTTTGTCCCAA
ATCTGTGCGGAGCCGAAATCTGGGAGGCGCCGCCGCACCCCCTCTAGCGGGCGCGGGGCGAAGCGGTGCG
GCGCCGGCAGGAAGGAAATGGGCGGGGAGGGCCTTCGTGCGTCGCCGCGCCGCCGTCCCCTTCTCCCTCT
CCAGCCTCGGGGCTGTCCGCGGGGGGACGGCTGCCTTCGGGGGGGACGGGGCAGGGCGGGGTTCGGCTTC
TGGCGTGTGACCGGCGGCTCTAGAGCCTCTGCTAACCATGTTCATGCCTTCTTCTTTTTCCTACAGCTCC
TGGGCAACGTGCTGGTTATTGTGCTGTCTCATCATTTTGGCAAAGAATTCACCATGAAGATGGACAAGAA
AACCATCGTGTGGTTTCGGAGAGATCTGAGGATTGAGGACAACCCAGCCCTGGCCGCTGCCGCTCACGAA
GGCAGCGTGTTTCCAGTGTTCATCTGGTGCCCCGAGGAAGAGGGACAGTTCTACCCAGGAAGGGCCAGCC
GCTGGTGGATGAAGCAGTCCCTGGCTCACCTGTCTCAGAGTCTGAAGGCCCTGGGGTCAGATCTGACCCT
GATCAAAACCCATAACACAATCAGCGCCATTCTGGACTGTATTCGGGTGACTGGAGCCACCAAAGTGGTG
TTTAATCACCTGTATGATCCCGTGAGCCTGGTGCGGGACCATACAGTGAAGGAGAAACTGGTGGAAAGAG
GCATCAGTGTGCAGTCATACAACGGGGATCTGCTGTATGAGCCATGGGAAATCTACTGCGAGAAGGGGAA
ACCCTTTACCAGCTTCAATTCCTACTGGAAGAAATGTCTGGACGGATCTGGAATGAGCGAGCTGATTAAG
GAGAACATGCACATGAAGCTGTACATGGAGGGCACCGTGGACAACCATCACTTCAAGTGCACATCCGAGG
GCGAAGGCAAGCCCTACGAGGGCACCCAGACCATGAGAATCAAGGTGGTCGAGGGCGGCCCTCTCCCCTT
CGCCTTCGACATCCTGGCTACTAGCTTCCTCTACGGCAGCAAGACCTTCATCAACCACACCCAGGGCATC
CCCGACTTCTTCAAGCAGTCCTTCCCTGAGGGCTTCACATGGGAGAGAGTCACCACATACGAAGACGGGG
GCGTGCTGACCGCTACCCAGGACACCAGCCTCCAGGACGGCTGCCTCATCTACAACGTCAAGATCAGAGG
GGTGAACTTCACATCCAACGGCCCTGTGATGCAGAAGAAAACACTCGGCTGGGAGGCATTCACCGAGACG
CTGTACCCCGCTGACGGCGGCCTGGAAGGCAGAAACGACATGGCCCTGAAGCTCGTGGGCGGGAGCCATC
TGATCGCAAACGCCAAGACCACATATAGATCCAAGAAACCCGCTAAGAACCTCAAGATGCCTGGCGTCTA
CTATGTGGACTACAGACTGGAAAGAATCAAGGAGGCCAACAACGAGACCTACGTCGAGCAGCACGAGGTG
GCAGTGGCCAGATACGGTAGCGGTCCATGGAGGCTGATGCCTATTACAGCCGCTGCCGAAGCTATCTGGG
CCTGCTCCATTGAAGAGCTGGGACTGGAAAACGAGGCCGAAAAGCCTTCTAATGCTCTGCTGACTCGCGC
CTGGTCCCCAGGATGGTCTAACGCTGATAAACTGCTGAATGAGTTCATCGAAAAGCAGCTGATTGACTAT
GCCAAAAACTCTAAGAAAGTGGTGGGCAACAGCACCAGCCTGCTGTCTCCATACCTGCACTTTGGAGAGA
TCAGTGTGCGGCACGTGTTCCAGTGCGCTAGAATGAAGCAGATCATTTGGGCCAGGGATAAAAACAGTGA
GGGCGAAGAGTCAGCCGACCTGTTTCTGAGGGGAATCGGACTGAGGGAGTACTCCCGCTATATTTGTTTC
AATTTTCCCTTCACTCACGAACAGTCACTGCTGAGCCATCTGCGGTTCTTTCCTTGGGACGCTGATGTGG
ACAAGTTCAAAGCCTGGCGGCAGGGAAGAACAGGCTATCCCCTGGTGGATGCTGGAATGAGAGAGCTGTG
GGCCACTGGCTGGATGCACAATAGGATCCGCGTGATTGTGAGCTCCTTTGCTGTGAAGTTCCTGCTGCTG
CCTTGGAAGTGGGGCATGAAATATTTTTGGGATACACTGCTGGATGCCGACCTGGAGTGTGACATCCTGG
GGTGGCAGTACATCTCCGGATCTATTCCAGATGGCCATGAACTGGATAGGCTGGACAACCCCGCTCTGCA
GGGCGCTAAGTATGACCCTGAGGGAGAATACATCAGGCAGTGGCTGCCTGAGCTGGCTAGGCTGCCAACT
GAATGGATTCACCATCCCTGGGACGCTCCTCTGACAGTGCTGAAGGCCAGTGGGGTGGAGCTGGGAACTA
ATTACGCTAAACCTATCGTGGATATTGACACCGCCAGAGAGCTGCTGGCTAAGGCCATCTCCCGGACCAG
AGAAGCCCAGATCATGATTGGCGCTGCCATGGAGCACATACAGGGAGCTTGGAAGACGATCAGCAATGGT
TTTGGATTCAAAGATGCCGTGTTTGATGGCTCCAGCTGCATCTCTCCTACAATAGTTCAGCAGTTTGGCT
ATCAGCGCCGGGCATCAGATGATGGCAAACTCACAGATCCTTCTAAGACAAGCAACACTATCCGTGTTTT
CTTGCCGAACAAGCAAAGAACAGTGGTCAATGTGCGAAATGGAATGAGCTTGCATGACTGCCTTATGAAA
GCACTCAAGGTGAGGGGCCTGCAACCAGAGTGCTGTGCAGTGTTCAGACTTCTCCACGAACACAAAGGTA
AAAAAGCACGCTTAGATTGGAATACTGATGCTGCGTCTTTGATTGGAGAAGAACTTCAAGTAGATTTCCT
GGATCATGTTCCCCTCACAACACACAACTTTGCTCGGAAGACGTTCCTGAAGCTTGCCTTCTGTGACATC
TGTCAGAAATTCCTGCTCAATGGATTTCGATGTCAGACTTGTGGCTACAAATTTCATGAGCACTGTAGCA
CCAAAGTACCTACTATGTGTGTGGACTGGAGTAACATCAGACAACTCTTATTGTTTCCAAATTCCACTAT
TGGTGATAGTGGAGTCCCAGCACTACCTTCTTTGACTATGCGTCGTATGCGAGAGTCTGTTTCCAGGATG
CCTGTTAGTTCTCAGCACAGATATTCTACACCTCACGCCTTCACCTTTAACACCTCCAGTCCCTCATCTG
AAGGTTCCCTCTCCCAGAGGCAGAGGTCGACATCCACACCTAATGTCCACATGGTCAGCACCACCCTGCC
TGTGGACAGCAGGATGATTGAGGATGCAATTCGAAGTCACAGCGAATCAGCCTCACCTTCAGCCCTGTCC
AGTAGCCCCAACAATCTGAGCCCAACAGGCTGGTCACAGCCGAAAACCCCCGTGCCAGCACAAAGAGAGC
GGGCACCAGTATCTGGGACCCAGGAGAAAAACAAAATTAGGCCTCGTGGACAGAGAGATTCAAGCTATTA
TTGGGAAATAGAAGCCAGTGAAGTGATGCTGTCCACTCGGATTGGGTCAGGCTCTTTTGGAACTGTTTAT
AAGGGTAAATGGCACGGAGATGTTGCAGTAAAGATCCTAAAGGTTGTCGACCCAACCCCAGAGCAATTCC
AGGCCTTCAGGAATGAGGTGGCTGTTCTGCGCAAAACACGGCATGTGAACATTCTGCTTTTCATGGGGTA
CATGACAAAGGACAACCTGGCAATTGTGACCCAGTGGTGCGAGGGCAGCAGCCTCTACAAACACCTGCAT
GTCCAGGAGACCAAGTTTCAGATGTTCCAGCTAATTGACATTGCCCGGCAGACGGCTCAGGGAATGGACT
ATTTGCATGCAAAGAACATCATCCATAGAGACATGAAATCCAACAATATATTTCTCCATGAAGGCTTAAC
AGTGAAAATTGGAGATTTTGGTTTGGCAACAGTAAAGTCACGCTGGAGTGGTTCTCAGCAGGTTGAACAA
CCTACTGGCTCTGTCCTCTGGATGGCCCCAGAGGTGATCCGAATGCAGGATAACAACCCATTCAGTTTCC
AGTCGGATGTCTACTCCTATGGCATCGTATTGTATGAACTGATGACGGGGGAGCTTCCTTATTCTCACAT
CAACAACCGAGATCAGATCATCTTCATGGTGGGCCGAGGATATGCCTCCCCAGATCTTAGTAAGCTATAT
AAGAACTGCCCCAAAGCAATGAAGAGGCTGGTAGCTGACTGTGTGAAGAAAGTAAAGGAAGAGAGGCCTC
TTTTTCCCCAGATCCTGTCTTCCATTGAGCTGCTCCAACACTCTCTACCGAAGATCAACCGGAGCGCTTC
CGAGCCATCCTTGCATCGGGCAGCCCACACTGAGGATATCAATGCTTGCACGCTGACCACGTCCCCGAGG
CTGCCTGTCTTCCTCGAGGGAAGCGGAGCGACGAATTTTAGTCTACTGAAACAAGCGGGAGACGTGGAGG
AAAACCCTGGACCTATGAATGGAGCTATAGGAGGTGACCTTTTGCTCAATTTTCCTGACATGTCGGTCCT
AGAGCGCCAAAGGGCTCACCTCAAGTACCTCAATCCCACCTTTGATTCTCCTCTCGCCGGCTTCTTTGCC
GATTCTTCAATGATTACCGGCGGCGAGATGGACAGCTATCTTTCGACTGCCGGTTTGAATCTTCCGATGA
TGTACGGTGAGACGACGGTGGAAGGTGATTCAAGACTCTCAATTTCGCCGGAAACGACGCTTGGGACTGG
AAATTTCAAGGCAGCGAAGTTTGATACAGAGACTAAGGATTGTAATGAGGCGGCGAAGAAGATGACGATG
AACAGAGATGACCTAGTAGAAGAAGGAGAAGAAGAGAAGTCGAAAATAACAGAGCAAAACAATGGGAGCA
CAAAAAGCATCAAGAAGATGAAACACAAAGCCAAGAAAGAAGAGAACAATTTCTCTAATGATTCATCTAA
AGTGACGAAGGAATTGGAGAAAACGGATTATATTCATCTCGAGGGATCTGGAATGGTGAGCAAGGGCGAG
GCAGTGATCAAGGAGTTCATGCGGTTCAAGGTGCACATGGAGGGCTCCATGAACGGCCACGAGTTCGAGA
TCGAGGGCGAGGGCGAGGGCCGCCCCTACGAGGGCACCCAGACCGCCAAGCTGAAGGTGACCAAGGGTGG
CCCCCTGCCCTTCTCCTGGGACATCCTGTCCCCTCAGTTCATGTACGGCTCCAGGGCCTTCATCAAGCAC
CCCGCCGACATCCCCGACTACTATAAGCAGTCCTTCCCCGAGGGCTTCAAGTGGGAGCGCGTGATGAACT
TCGAGGACGGCGGCGCCGTGACCGTGACCCAGGACACCTCCCTGGAGGACGGCACCCTGATCTACAAGGT
GAAGCTCCGCGGCACCAACTTCCCTCCTGACGGCCCCGTAATGCAGAAGAAGACAATGGGCTGGGAAGCG
TCCACCGAGCGGTTGTACCCCGAGGACGGCGTGCTGAAGGGCGACATTAAGATGGCCCTGCGCCTGAAGG
ACGGAGGCCGCTACCTGGCGGACTTCAAGACCACCTACAAGGCCAAGAAGCCCGTGCAGATGCCCGGCGC
CTACAACGTCGACCGCAAGTTGGACATCACCTCCCACAACGAGGACTACACCGTGGTGGAACAGTACGAA
CGCTCCGAGGGCCGCCACTCCACCGGCGGCATGGACGAGCTGTACAAGTCTAGAAAGATGAGCAAAGATG
GTAAAAAGAAGAAAAAGAAGTCAAAGACAAAGTGTGTAATTATGTAATCTAGAGTCAACTAACTTAAGCT
AGCAACGGTTTCCCTCTAGCGGGATCAATTCCGCCCCCCCCCCCTAACGTTACTGGCCGAAGCCGCTTGG
AATAAGGCCGGTGTGCGTTTGTCTATATGTTATTTTCCACCATATTGCCGTCTTTTGGCAATGTGAGGGC
CCGGAAACCTGGCCCTGTCTTCTTGACGAGCATTCCTAGGGGTCTTTCCCCTCTCGCCAAAGGAATGCAA
GGTCTGTTGAATGTCGTGAAGGAAGCAGTTCCTCTGGAAGCTTCTTGAAGACAAACAACGTCTGTAGCGA
CCCTTTGCAGGCAGCGGAACCCCCCACCTGGCGACAGGTGCCTCTGCGGCCAAAAGCCACGTGTATAAGA
TACACCTGCAAAGGCGGCACAACCCCAGTGCCACGTTGTGAGTTGGATAGTTGTGGAAAGAGTCAAATGG
CTCTCCTCAAGCGTATTCAACAAGGGGCTGAAGGATGCCCAGAAGGTACCCCATTGTATGGGATCTGATC
TGGGGCCTCGGTGCACATGCTTTACATGTGTTTAGTCGAGGTTAAAAAAACGTCTAGGCCCCCCGAACCA
CGGGGACGTGGTTTTCCTTTGAAAAACACGATAATACCATGACCGAGTACAAGCCCACGGTGCGCCTCGC
CACCCGCGACGACGTCCCCAGGGCCGTACGCACCCTCGCCGCCGCGTTCGCCGACTACCCCGCCACGCGC
CACACCGTCGATCCGGACCGCCACATCGAGCGGGTCACCGAGCTGCAAGAACTCTTCCTCACGCGCGTCG
GGCTCGACATCGGCAAGGTGTGGGTCGCGGACGACGGCGCCGCGGTGGCGGTCTGGACCACGCCGGAGAG
CGTCGAAGCGGGGGCGGTGTTCGCCGAGATCGGCCCGCGCATGGCCGAGTTGAGCGGTTCCCGGCTGGCC
GCGCAGCAACAGATGGAAGGCCTCCTGGCGCCGCACCGGCCCAAGGAGCCCGCGTGGTTCCTGGCCACCG
TCGGCGTCTCGCCCGACCACCAGGGCAAGGGTCTGGGCAGCGCCGTCGTGCTCCCCGGAGTGGAGGCGGC
CGAGCGCGCCGGGGTGCCCGCCTTCCTGGAGACCTCCGCGCCCCGCAACCTCCCCTTCTACGAGCGGCTC
GGCTTCACCGTCACCGCCGACGTCGAGGTGCCCGAAGGACCGCGCACCTGGTGCATGACCCGCAAGCCCG
GTGCCTGAGTCGACGGATCCTCGATAATCAACCTCTGGATTACAAAATTTGTGAAAGATTGACTGGTATT
CTTAACTATGTTGCTCCTTTTACGCTATGTGGATACGCTGCTTTAATGCCTTTGTATCATGCTATTGCTT
CCCGTATGGCTTTCATTTTCTCCTCCTTGTATAAATCCTGGTTGCTGTCTCTTTATGAGGAGTTGTGGCC
CGTTGTCAGGCAACGTGGCGTGGTGTGCACTGTGTTTGCTGACGCAACCCCCACTGGTTGGGGCATTGCC
ACCACCTGTCAGCTCCTTTCCGGGACTTTCGCTTTCCCCCTCCCTATTGCCACGGCGGAACTCATCGCCG
CCTGCCTTGCCCGCTGCTGGACAGGGGCTCGGCTGTTGGGCACTGACAATTCCGTGGTGTTGTCGGGGAA
GCTGACGTCCTTTCCATGGCTGCTCGCCTGTGTTGCCACCTGGATTCTGCGCGGGACGTCCTTCTGCTAC
GTCCCTTCGGCCCTCAATCCAGCGGACCTTCCTTCCCGCGGCCTGCTGCCGGCTCTGCGGCCTCTTCCGC
GTCTTCGCCTTCGCCCTCAGACGAGTCGGATCTCCCTTTGGGCCGCCTCCCCGCATCTCGACAAAGGATC
CAATGGAGGCCGCCACCGCGGTGGAGCTCGAATTAATTCATCGATGATGATCCAGACATGATAAGATACA
TTGATGAGTTTGGACAAACCACAACTAGAATGCAGTGAAAAAAATGCTTTATTTGTGAAATTTGTGATGC
TATTGCTTTATTTGTAACCATTATAAGCTGCAATAAACAAGTTAACAACAACAATTGCATTCATTTTATG
TTTCAGGTTCAGGGGGAGGTGTGGGAGGTTTTTTAAAGCAAGTAAAACCTCTACAAATGTGGTATGGCTG
ATTATGATCCTCTAGATCAGATCTTTCTTGCTTTTACTTTTACTTCCTTAATACTCAAGTACAATTTTAA
TGGAGTACTTTTTTACTTTTACTCAAGTAAGATTCTAGCCAGATACTTTTACTTTTAATTGAGTAAAATT
TTCCCTAAGTACTTGTACTTTCACTTGAGTAAAATTTTTGAGTACTTTTTACACCTCTGTCAAGAACCAT
ATGCCGGTACCCAATTCGCCCTATAGTGAGTCGTATTACGCGCGCTCACTGGCCGTCGTTTTACAACGTC
GTGACTGGGAAAACCCTGGCGTTACCCAACTTAATCGCCTTGCAGCACATCCCCCTTTCGCCAGCTGGCG
TAATAGCGAAGAGGCCCGCACCGATCGCCCTTCCCAACAGTTGCGCAGCCTGAATGGCGAATGGG
[59 nt withheld, positions 9726-9784]
RCCACACCCGCC
[52 nt withheld, positions 9797-9848]
C
[91 nt withheld, positions 9850-9940]
A
[49 nt withheld, positions 9942-9990]
CCTTTGACGTTGGAGTCCACGTTCTTT
[37 nt withheld, positions 10018-10054]
ACCCTATCTCGGTCTATTCTTTTGATTTATAAGGGATTTTGCCGATTTCGGCCTATTGGTTAAAAAATGA
GCTGATTTAACAAAAATTTAACGCGAATTTTAACAAAATATTAACGCTTACAATTTAGGTGGCACTTTTC
GGGGAAATGTGCGCGGAACCCCTATTTGTTTATTTTTCTAAATACATTCAAATATGTATCCGCTCATGAG
ACAATAACCCTGATAAATGCTTCAATAATATTGAAAAAGGAAGAGTATGAGTATTCAACATTTCCGTGTC
GCCCTTATTCCCTTTTTTGCGGCATTTTGCCTTCCTGTTTTTGCTCACCCAGAAACGCTGGTGAAAGTAA
AAGATGCTGAAGATCAGTTGGGTGCACGAGTGGGTTACATCGAACTGGATCTCAACAGCGGTAAGATCCT
TGAGAGTTTTCGCCCCGAAGAACGTTTTCCAATGATGAGCACTTTTAAAGTTCTGCTATGTGGCGCGGTA
TTATCCCGTATTGACGCCGGGCAAGAGCAACTCGGTCGCCGCATACACTATTCTCAGAATGACTTGGTTG
AGTACTCACCAGTCACAGAAAAGCATCTTACGGATGGCATGACAGTAAGAGAATTATGCAGTGCTGCCAT
AACCATGAGTGATAACACTGCGGCCAACTTACTTCTGACAACGATCGGAGGACCGAAGGAGCTAACCGCT
TTTTTGCACAACATGGGGGATCATGTAACTCGCCTTGATCGTTGGGAACCGGAGCTGAATGAAGCCATAC
CAAACGACGAGCGTGACACCACGATGCCTGTAGCAATGGCAACAACGTTGCGCAAACTATTAACTGGCGA
ACTACTTACTCTAGCTTCCCGGCAACAATTAATAGACTGGATGGAGGCGGATAAAGTTGCAGGACCACTT
CTGCGCTCGGCCCTTCCGGCTGGCTGGTTTATTGCTGATAAATCTGGAGCCGGTGAGCGTGGGTCTCGCG
GTATCATTGCAGCACTGGGGCCAGATGGTAAGCCCTCCCGTATCGTAGTTATCTACACGACGGGGAGTCA
GGCAACTATGGATGAACGAAATAGACAGATCGCTGAGATAGGTGCCTCACTGATTAAGCATTGGTAACTG
TCAGACCAAGTTTACTCATATATACTTTAGATTGATTTAAAACTTCATTTTTAATTTAAAAGGATCTAGG
TGAAGATCCTTTTTGATAATCTCATGACCAAAATCCCTTAACGTGAGTTTTCGTTCCACTGAGCGTCAGA
CCCCGTAGAAAAGATCAAAGGATCTTCTTGAGATCCTTTTTTTCTGCGCGTAATCTGCTGCTTGCAAACA
AAAAAACCACCGCTACCAGCGGTGGTTTGTTTGCCGGATCAAGAGCTACCAACTCTTTTTCCGAAGGTAA
CTGGCTTCAGCAGAGCGCAGATACCAAATACTGTTCTTCTAGTGTAGCCGTAGTTAGGCCACCACTTCAA
GAACTCTGTAGCACCGCCTACATACCTCGCTCTGCTAATCCTGTTACCAGTGGCTGCTGCCAGTGGCGAT
AAGTCGTGTCTTACCGGGTTGGACTCAAGACGATAGTTACCGGATAAGGCGCAGCGGTCGGGCTGAACGG
GGGGTTCGTGCACACAGCCCAGCTTGGAGCGAACGACCTACACCGAACTGAGATACCTACAGCGTGAGCT
ATGAGAAAGCGCCACGCTTCCCGAAGGGAGAAAGGCGGACAGGTATCCGGTAAGCGGCAGGGTCGGAACA
GGAGAGCGCACGAGGGAGCTTCCAGGGGGAAACGCCTGGTATCTTTATAGTCCTGTCGGGTTTCGCCACC
TCTGACTTGAGCGTCGATTTTTGTGATGCTCGTCAGGGGGGCGGAGCCTATGGAAAAACGCCAGCAACGC
GGCCTTTTTACGGTTCCTGGCCTTTTGCTGGCCTTTTGCTCACATGTTCTTTCCTGCGTTATCCCCTGAT
TCTGTGGATAACCGTATTACCGCCTTTGAGTGAGCTGATACCGCTCGCCGCAGCCGAACGACCGAGCGCA
GCGAGTCAGTGAGCGAGGAAGCGGAAGAGCGCCCAATACGCAAACCGCCTCTCCCCGCGCGTTGGCCGAT
TCATTAATGCAGCTGGCACGACAGGTTTCCCGACTGGAAAGCGGGCAGTGAGCGCAACGCAATTAATGTG
AGTTAGCTCACTCATTAGGCACCCCAGGCTTTACACTTTATGCTTCCGGCTCGTATGTTGTGTGGAATTG
TGATCGGATAACAATTTCACACAGGAAACAGCTATGACCATGATTACGCCAAGCGCGCAATTAACCCTCA
CTAAAGGGAACAAAAGCTGGAGCTCGGATCTGCTGGGCTTGCTGAAGGTAGGGGGTCAAGAACCAGAGGT
GTAAAGTACTTGAGTAATTTTACTTGATTACTGTACTTAAGTATTATTTTTGGGGATTTTTACTTTACTT
GAGTACAATTAAAAATCAATACTTTTACTTTTACTTAATTACATTTTTTTAGAAAAAAAAGTACTTTTTA
CTCCTTACAATTTTATTTACAGTCAAAAAGTACTTATTTTTTGGAGATCACTTGGGCCCTCTAGATGCAT
GCCGGCTGGCCCAGGCCATCGGCATTCCGGAGCCCAGGGTCCAGATTTGGTTTCAGAATGAGAGGTCACG
CCAGCTGAGGCAGCACCGGCGGGAATCTCGGCCCTGGCCCGGGAGACGCGGCCCGCCAGAAGGCCGGCGA
AAGCGGACCGCCGTCACCGGATCCCAGACCGCCCTGCTCCTCCGAGCCTTTGAGAAGGATCGCTTTCCAG
GCATCGCCGCCCGGGAGGAGCTGGCCAGAGAGACGGGCCTCCCGGAGTCCAGGATTCAGATCTGGTTTCA
GAATCGAAGGGCCAGGCACCCGGGACAGGGTGGCAGGGCGCCCGCGCAGGCAGGCGGCCTGTGCAGCGCG
GCCCCCGGCGGGGGTCACCCTGCTCCCTCGTGGGTCGCCTTCGCCCACACCGGCGCGTGGGGAACGGGGC
TTCCCGCACCCCACGTGCCCTGCGCGCCTGGGGCTCTCCCACAGGGGGCTTTCGTGAGCCAGGCAGCGAG
GGCCGCCCCCGCGCTGCAGCCCAGCCAGGCCGCGCCGGCAGAGGGGATCTCCCAACCTGCCCCGGCGCGC
GGGGATTTCGCCTACGCCGCCCCGGCTCCTCCGGACGGGGCGCTCTCCCACCCTCAGGCTCCTCGCTGGC
CTCCGCACCCGGGCAAAAGCCGGGAGGACCGGGACCCGCAGCGCGACGGCCTGCCGGGCCCCTGCGCGGT
GGCACAGCCTGGGCCCGCTCAAGCGGGGCCGCAGGGCCAAGGGGTGCTTGCGCCACCCACGTCCCAGGGG
AGTCCGTGGTGGGGCTGGGGCCGGGGTCCCCAGGTCGCCGGGGCGGCGTGGGAACCCCAAGCCGGGGCAG
CTCCACCTCCCCAGCCCGCGCCCCCGGACGCCTCCGCCTCCGCGCGGCAGGGGCAGATGCAAGGCATCCC
GGCGCCCTCCCAGGCGCTCCAGGAGCCGGCGCCCTGGTCTGCACTCCCCTGCGGCCTGCTGCTGGATGAG
CTCCTGGCGAGCCCGGAGTTTCTGCAGCAGGCGCAACCTCTCCTAGAAACGGAGGCCCCGGGGGAGCTGG
AGGCCTCGGAAGAGGCCGCCTCGCTGGAAGCACCCCTCAGCGAGGAAGAATACCGGGCTCTGCTGGAGGA
GCTTTAGGACGCGGGGTTGGGACGGGGTCGGGTGGTTCGGGGCAGGGCCGTGGCCTCTCTTTCGCGGGGA
ACACCTGGCTGGCTACGGAGGGGCGTGTCTCCGCCCCGCCCCCTCCACCGGGCTGACCGGCCTGGGATTC
CTGCCTTCTAGGTCTAGGCCCGGTGAGAGACTCCACACCGCGGAGAACTGCCATTCTTTCCTGGGCATCC
CGGGGATCCCAGAGCCGGCCCAGCATGCTC
